Addgene plasmid #51124: pBABEpuro-CRAF
Purpose: mammalian expression of wt CRAF
Depositing lab: Matthew Meyerson. Depositing organization: Broad Institute.
Backbone
  Vector backbone: pBABEpuro
  Backbone size w/o insert (bp): 5200
  Total vector size (bp): 7150
  Vector type: Mammalian Expression, Retroviral
  Selectable markers: Puromycin
Growth in bacteria
  Bacterial resistance: Ampicillin, 100 μg/mL
  Growth temperature: 37°C
  Growth strain: DH5alpha
  Copy number: High Copy
Gene/Insert
  Gene/Insert name: CRAF (alt names: RAF1; c-Raf; Raf-1)
  Species: H. sapiens (human)
  Insert size (bp): 1950
  GenBank ID: NM_002880.3
  Entrez Gene: RAF1 (a.k.a. CMD1NN, CRAF, NS5, Raf-1, c-Raf)
  Cloning method: Gateway Cloning
  Sequencing primers: 5′ pBABE 5'; 3′ pBABE 3'
Terms and licenses: Academic/Nonprofit Terms; Industry Terms: Not Available to Industry
How to cite: pBABEpuro-CRAF was a gift from Matthew Meyerson (Addgene plasmid # 51124 ; http://n2t.net/addgene:51124 ; RRID:Addgene_51124)
