[The description below was written by a language model from this plasmid's Addgene catalogue record and pLannotate feature annotations shown in this document.]
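Description:
pBABEpuro-CRAF is a Moloney murine leukemia virus–based retroviral expression plasmid built on the pBABEpuro backbone and carrying the wild-type human RAF1 (CRAF, c-Raf) coding sequence. It is maintained in E. coli through a high-copy ColE1/pUC-type origin and a β-lactamase gene under its own promoter, giving ampicillin resistance. The catalogue lists a total size of about 7.15 kb with an insert of about 1.95 kb. The sequenced record behind the feature table is slightly shorter, at roughly 7.09 kb.

The viral portion is bounded by MMLV long terminal repeats. Downstream of the 5′ LTR lie a packaging signal and a truncated gag segment lacking its start codon, which together promote encapsidation of the transcript when the plasmid is introduced into a packaging cell line that supplies viral proteins in trans. The RAF1 open reading frame follows, flanked by attB1 and attB2 remnants consistent with the recorded Gateway cloning. No separate internal promoter is annotated upstream of it, so expression is presumably driven from the 5′ LTR, as is usual for pBABE vectors. No epitope tag or reporter is annotated. An SV40 enhancer/early promoter then drives puromycin N-acetyltransferase, allowing selection of stably transduced mammalian cells. A short fragment annotated as a ΔU3 3′ LTR sits directly before a full-length LTR annotation, so the table does not clearly indicate a self-inactivating design.

RAF1 is a serine/threonine kinase that links Ras GTPases to the MEK/ERK cascade. The stated purpose is mammalian expression of wild-type CRAF, by transfection or by retroviral transduction with puromycin selection.
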