Features (pLannotate 1.2.2; 14 found; start..end, strand, type, name):
      8..477     +  LTR            LTR: long terminal repeat from Moloney murine leukemia virus
    601..875     +  misc_feature   MESV Ψ (fragment): packaging signal of murine embryonic stem cell virus
    942..1358    +  CDS            gag (truncated): truncated Moloney murine leukemia virus (MMLV) gag gene lacking the start codon
   1387..1404    +  protein_bind   attB1 (fragment): mutant version of attB; core recombination site for the Gateway® BP reaction BP Clonase™
   1410..3353    +  CDS            RAF1 (sequence withheld): RAF1_HUMAN - Also known as RAF. Experimental evidence at protein level: Swiss-Prot protein existence level 1. Serine/threonine-protein kinase that acts as a regulatory link between the membrane-associated Ras GTPases and the MAPK/ERK cascade, and this critical regulatory link functions as a switch determining cell fate decisions including proliferation, differentiation, apoptosis, survival and oncogenic transformation. RAF1 activation initiates a mitogen-activated protein kinase (MAPK) cascade that comprises a sequential phosphorylation of the dual-specific MAPK kinases (MAP2K1/MEK1 and MAP2K2
   3361..3378    -  protein_bind   attB2 (fragment): mutant version of attB; core recombination site for the Gateway® BP reaction BP Clonase™
   3421..3750    +  promoter       SV40 promoter: SV40 enhancer and early promoter
   3760..4359    +  CDS            PuroR: puromycin N-acetyltransferase; pac from Streptomyces alboniger; confers resistance to puromycin
   4458..4579    +  LTR            3' LTR (ΔU3) (fragment): self-inactivating 3' long terminal repeat (LTR) from Moloney murine leukemia virus
   4580..5049    +  LTR            LTR: long terminal repeat from Moloney murine leukemia virus
   5115..5167    -  CDS            lacI (fragment): lac repressor; lacI; The lac repressor binds to the lac operator to inhibit transcription in E. coli. This inhibition can be relieved by adding lactose or isopropyl-β-D-thiogalactopyranoside (IPTG).
   5350..5938    -  rep_origin     ori: high-copy-number ColE1/pMB1/pBR322/pUC origin of replication
   6098..6958    -  CDS            AmpR: β-lactamase; bla; confers resistance to ampicillin, carbenicillin, and related antibiotics
   6959..7063    -  promoter       AmpR promoter: bla
>Addgene plasmid #51124 | pBABEpuro-CRAF | addgene full sequence | sequence record 261155 | Addgene NGS Result
CTGCAGCCTGAATATGGGCCAAACAGGATATCTGTGGTAAGCAGTTCCTGCCCCGGCTCAGGGCCAAGAA
CAGATGGAACAGCTGAATATGGGCCAAACAGGATATCTGTGGTAAGCAGTTCCTGCCCCGGCTCAGGGCC
AAGAACAGATGGTCCCCAGATGCGGTCCAGCCCTCAGCAGTTTCTAGAGAACCATCAGATGTTTCCAGGG
TGCCCCAAGGACCTGAAATGACCCTGTGCCTTATTTGAACTAACCAATCAGTTCGCTTCTCGCTTCTGTT
CGCGCGCTTCTGCTCCCCGAGCTCAATAAAAGAGCCCACAACCCCTCACTCGGGGCGCCAGTCCTCCGAT
TGACTGAGTCGCCCGGGTACCCGTGTATCCAATAAACCCTCTTGCAGTTGCATCCGACTTGTGGTCTCGC
TGTTCCTTGGGAGGGTCTCCTCTGAGTGATTGACTACCCGTCAGCGGGGGTCTTTCATTTGGGGGCTCGT
CCGGGATCGGGAGACCCCTGCCCAGGGACCACCGACCCACCACCGGGAGGCAAGCTGGCCAGCAACTTAT
CTGTGTCTGTCCGATTGTCTAGTGTCTATGACTGATTTTATGCGCCTGCGTCGGTACTAGTTAGCTAACT
AGCTCTGTATCTGGCGGACCCGTGGTGGAACTGACGAGTTCTGAACACCCGGCCGCAACCCTGGGAGACG
TCCCAGGGACTTTGGGGGCCGTTTTTGTGGCCCGACCTGAGGAAGGGAGTCGATGTGGAATCCGACCCCG
TCAGGATATGTGGTTCTGGTAGGAGACGAGAACCTAAAACAGTTCCCGCCTCCGTCTGAATTTTTGCTTT
CGGTTTGGAACCGAAGCCGCGCGTCTTGTCTGCTGCAGCGCTGCAGCATCGTTCTGTGTTGTCTCTGTCT
GACTGTGTTTCTGTATTTGTCTGAAAATTAGGGCCAGACTGTTACCACTCCCTTAAGTTTGACCTTAGGT
CACTGGAAAGATGTCGAGCGGATCGCTCACAACCAGTCGGTAGATGTCAAGAAGAGACGTTGGGTTACCT
TCTGCTCTGCAGAATGGCCAACCTTTAACGTCGGATGGCCGCGAGACGGCACCTTTAACCGAGACCTCAT
CACCCAGGTTAAGATCAAGGTCTTTTCACCTGGCCCGCATGGACACCCAGACCAGGTCCCCTACATCGTG
ACCTGGGAAGCCTTGGCTTTTGACCCCCCTCCCTGGGTCAAGCCCTTTGTACACCCTAAGCCTCCGCCTC
CTCTTCCTCCATCCGCCCCGTCTCTCCCCCTTGAACCTCCTCGTTCGACCCCGCCTCGATCCTCCCTTTA
TCCAGCCCTCACTCCTTCTCTAGGCGCCGGCCGGATCCCAGTGTGGTGGTACATCACAAGTTTGTACAAA
AAAGTTGGC
[1944 nt withheld, positions 1410-3353]
TAGCCAACTTTCTTGTACAAAGTGGTGATGTAGGAATTCGCCAGCACAGTGGTCGACCCTGTGGAATGTG
TGTCAGTTAGGGTGTGGAAAGTCCCCAGGCTCCCCAGCAGGCAGAAGTATGCAAAGCATGCATCTCAATT
AGTCAGCAACCAGGTGTGGAAAGTCCCCAGGCTCCCCAGCAGGCAGAAGTATGCAAAGCATGCATCTCAA
TTAGTCAGCAACCATAGTCCCGCCCCTAACTCCGCCCATCCCGCCCCTAACTCCGCCCAGTTCCGCCCAT
TCTCCGCCCCATGGCTGACTAATTTTTTTTATTTATGCAGAGGCCGAGGCCGCCTCGGCCTCTGAGCTAT
TCCAGAAGTAGTGAGGAGGCTTTTTTGGAGGCCTAGGCTTTTGCAAAAAGCTTACCATGACCGAGTACAA
GCCCACGGTGCGCCTCGCCACCCGCGACGACGTCCCCAGGGCCGTACGCACCCTCGCCGCCGCGTTCGCC
GACTACCCCGCCACGCGCCACACCGTCGATCCGGACCGCCACATCGAGCGGGTCACCGAGCTGCAAGAAC
TCTTCCTCACGCGCGTCGGGCTCGACATCGGCAAGGTGTGGGTCGCGGACGACGGCGCCGCGGTGGCGGT
CTGGACCACGCCGGAGAGCGTCGAAGCGGGGGCGGTGTTCGCCGAGATCGGCCCGCGCATGGCCGAGTTG
AGCGGTTCCCGGCTGGCCGCGCAGCAACAGATGGAAGGCCTCCTGGCGCCGCACCGGCCCAAGGAGCCCG
CGTGGTTCCTGGCCACCGTCGGCGTCTCGCCCGACCACCAGGGCAAGGGTCTGGGCAGCGCCGTCGTGCT
CCCCGGAGTGGAGGCGGCCGAGCGCGCCGGGGTGCCCGCCTTCCTGGAGACCTCCGCGCCCCGCAACCTC
CCCTTCTACGAGCGGCTCGGCTTCACCGTCACCGCCGACGTCGAGGTGCCCGAAGGACCGCGCACCTGGT
GCATGACCCGCAAGCCCGGTGCCTGACGCCCGCCCCACGACCCGCAGCGCCCGACCGAAAGGAGCGCACG
ACCCCATGCATCGATAAAATAAAAGATTTTATTTAGTCTCCAGAAAAAGGGGGGAATGAAAGACCCCACC
TGTAGGTTTGGCAAGCTAGCTTAAGTAACGCCATTTTGCAAGGCATGGAAAAATACATAACTGAGAATAG
AGAAGTTCAGATCAAGGTCAGGAACAGATGGAACAGCTGAATATGGGCCAAACAGGATATCTGTGGTAAG
CAGTTCCTGCCCCGGCTCAGGGCCAAGAACAGATGGAACAGCTGAATATGGGCCAAACAGGATATCTGTG
GTAAGCAGTTCCTGCCCCGGCTCAGGGCCAAGAACAGATGGTCCCCAGATGCGGTCCAGCCCTCAGCAGT
TTCTAGAGAACCATCAGATGTTTCCAGGGTGCCCCAAGGACCTGAAATGACCCTGTGCCTTATTTGAACT
AACCAATCAGTTCGCTTCTCGCTTCTGTTCGCGCGCTTCTGCTCCCCGAGCTCAATAAAAGAGCCCACAA
CCCCTCACTCGGGGCGCCAGTCCTCCGATTGACTGAGTCGCCCGGGTACCCGTGTATCCAATAAACCCTC
TTGCAGTTGCATCCGACTTGTGGTCTCGCTGTTCCTTGGGAGGGTCTCCTCTGAGTGATTGACTACCCGT
CAGCGGGGGTCTTTCACATGCAGCATGTATCAAAATTAATTTGGTTTTTTTTCTTAAGTATTTACATTAA
ATGGCCATAGTTGCATTAATGAATCGGCCAACGCGCGGGGAGAGGCGGTTTGCGTATTGGGCGCTCTTCC
GCTTCCTCGCTCACTGACTCGCTGCGCTCGGTCGTTCGGCTGCGGCGAGCGGTATCAGCTCACTCAAAGG
CGGTAATACGGTTATCCACAGAATCAGGGGATAACGCAGGAAAGAACATGTGAGCAAAAGGCCAGCAAAA
GGCCAGGAACCGTAAAAAGGCCGCGTTGCTGGCGTTTTTCCATAGGCTCCGCCCCCCTGACGAGCATCAC
AAAAATCGACGCTCAAGTCAGAGGTGGCGAAACCCGACAGGACTATAAAGATACCAGGCGTTTCCCCCTG
GAAGCTCCCTCGTGCGCTCTCCTGTTCCGACCCTGCCGCTTACCGGATACCTGTCCGCCTTTCTCCCTTC
GGGAAGCGTGGCGCTTTCTCATAGCTCACGCTGTAGGTATCTCAGTTCGGTGTAGGTCGTTCGCTCCAAG
CTGGGCTGTGTGCACGAACCCCCCGTTCAGCCCGACCGCTGCGCCTTATCCGGTAACTATCGTCTTGAGT
CCAACCCGGTAAGACACGACTTATCGCCACTGGCAGCAGCCACTGGTAACAGGATTAGCAGAGCGAGGTA
TGTAGGCGGTGCTACAGAGTTCTTGAAGTGGTGGCCTAACTACGGCTACACTAGAAGAACAGTATTTGGT
ATCTGCGCTCTGCTGAAGCCAGTTACCTTCGGAAAAAGAGTTGGTAGCTCTTGATCCGGCAAACAAACCA
CCGCTGGTAGCGGTGGTTTTTTTGTTTGCAAGCAGCAGATTACGCGCAGAAAAAAAGGATCTCAAGAAGA
TCCTTTGATCTTTTCTACGGGGTCTGACGCTCAGTGGAACGAAAACTCACGTTAAGGGATTTTGGTCATG
AGATTATCAAAAAGGATCTTCACCTAGATCCTTTTGCGGCCGCAAATCAATCTAAAGTATATATGAGTAA
ACTTGGTCTGACAGTTACCAATGCTTAATCAGTGAGGCACCTATCTCAGCGATCTGTCTATTTCGTTCAT
CCATAGTTGCCTGACTCCCCGTCGTGTAGATAACTACGATACGGGAGGGCTTACCATCTGGCCCCAGTGC
TGCAATGATACCGCGAGACCCACGCTCACCGGCTCCAGATTTATCAGCAATAAACCAGCCAGCCGGAAGG
GCCGAGCGCAGAAGTGGTCCTGCAACTTTATCCGCCTCCATCCAGTCTATTAATTGTTGCCGGGAAGCTA
GAGTAAGTAGTTCGCCAGTTAATAGTTTGCGCAACGTTGTTGCCATTGCTACAGGCATCGTGGTGTCACG
CTCGTCGTTTGGTATGGCTTCATTCAGCTCCGGTTCCCAACGATCAAGGCGAGTTACATGATCCCCCATG
TTGTGCAAAAAAGCGGTTAGCTCCTTCGGTCCTCCGATCGTTGTCAGAAGTAAGTTGGCCGCAGTGTTAT
CACTCATGGTTATGGCAGCACTGCATAATTCTCTTACTGTCATGCCATCCGTAAGATGCTTTTCTGTGAC
TGGTGAGTACTCAACCAAGTCATTCTGAGAATAGTGTATGCGGCGACCGAGTTGCTCTTGCCCGGCGTCA
ATACGGGATAATACCGCGCCACATAGCAGAACTTTAAAAGTGCTCATCATTGGAAAACGTTCTTCGGGGC
GAAAACTCTCAAGGATCTTACCGCTGTTGAGATCCAGTTCGATGTAACCCACTCGTGCACCCAACTGATC
TTCAGCATCTTTTACTTTCACCAGCGTTTCTGGGTGAGCAAAAACAGGAAGGCAAAATGCCGCAAAAAAG
GGAATAAGGGCGACACGGAAATGTTGAATACTCATACTCTTCCTTTTTCAATATTATTGAAGCATTTATC
AGGGTTATTGTCTCATGAGCGGATACATATTTGAATGTATTTAGAAAAATAAACAAATAGGGGTTCCGCG
CACATTTCCCCGAAAAGTGCCAC
