>Addgene plasmid #51124 | pBABEpuro-CRAF | addgene partial sequence | sequence record 78821 | pBABE5 5'-CTTTATCCAGCCCTCAC-3'
AGTTTGTACAAAAAAGTTGGC
[822 nt withheld, positions 22-843]
